Addgene plasmid #148948: pT7-EGFP-C1-HsGIGYF2_1-718_AI
Purpose: Mammalian Expression of HsGIGYF2_1-718
Depositing lab: Elisa Izaurralde. Depositing organization: Max Planck Institute for Developmental Biology. Publication: Molecular basis for GIGYF-Me31B complex assembly in 4EHP-mediated translational repression. Peter D, Ruscica V, Bawankar P, Weber R, Helms S, Valkov E, Igreja C, Izaurralde E. Genes Dev. 2019 Oct 1;33(19-20):1355-1360. doi: 10.1101/gad.329219.119. Epub 2019 Aug 22. PubMed 31439631.
Backbone
  Vector backbone: Unknown
  Vector type: Mammalian Expression
Growth in bacteria
  Bacterial resistance: Kanamycin, 50 μg/mL
  Growth temperature: 37°C
  Growth strain: DH5alpha
  Copy number: High Copy
Gene/Insert
  Gene/Insert name: HsGIGYF2_1-718
  Species: H. sapiens (human)
  Mutation: one silent mutation and one deletion of Q1211 compared to the sequence of NCBI: NM_015575.3 or Uniprot.: Q6Y7W6-1
  Entrez Gene: GIGYF2 (a.k.a. GYF2, PARK11, PERQ2, PERQ3, TNRC15)
  Cloning method: Unknown
Terms and licenses: Academic/Nonprofit Terms; Industry Terms: Not Available to Industry
Depositor comments: Plasmids from this collection were made available to the research community and donated after the lab closed. Please note that the sequence provided by the depositing laboratory may be theoretical/predicted or based on Sanger sequencing results. There may be discrepancies between sequencing results obtained by Addgene and the depositor sequence. If an Addgene verified sequence is not available, please contact before placing your order to request that our lab fully sequence the plasmid.
How to cite: pT7-EGFP-C1-HsGIGYF2_1-718_AI was a gift from Elisa Izaurralde (Addgene plasmid # 148948 ; http://n2t.net/addgene:148948 ; RRID:Addgene_148948)
