[The description below was written by a language model from this plasmid's Addgene catalogue record and pLannotate feature annotations shown in this document.]
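Description:
pT7-EGFP-C1-HsGIGYF2_1-718_AI is a 6.9 kb mammalian expression plasmid encoding an N-terminal fragment (residues 1–718) of human GIGYF2 fused to the C-terminus of EGFP. The catalogue lists the backbone as unknown, but the name and feature layout are consistent with an EGFP-C1-type vector to which a T7 promoter has been added. The CMV immediate-early enhancer and promoter drive transcription in mammalian cells. A bacteriophage T7 promoter lies between the CMV promoter and the EGFP start and would also permit transcription by T7 RNA polymerase. The EGFP coding sequence runs through a short remnant of the multiple cloning site directly into the GIGYF2 fragment, and the transcript is terminated by an SV40 polyadenylation signal.

The plasmid replicates in E. coli from a high-copy ColE1/pUC-type origin and also carries an f1 origin for single-stranded DNA production. Selection relies on a single Tn5 NeoR/KanR gene placed behind tandem bacterial (bla) and SV40 early promoters and followed by an HSV TK polyadenylation signal. It therefore confers kanamycin resistance in bacteria and can support G418 selection in mammalian cells. Several short annotated fragments (HIV-1 LTR, SV40 large T antigen, ble, bGH poly(A)) are likely partial sequence matches within backbone DNA rather than functional elements.

The record notes one silent mutation and a deletion of Q1211 relative to the reference sequence. The deletion lies outside residues 1–718, so this note probably describes the full-length parental clone. The associated study addressed GIGYF–Me31B complex assembly in 4EHP-mediated translational repression, which suggests use as a GFP-tagged truncation for interaction or localisation experiments in human cells. The depositor sequence may be theoretical or only partly verified.
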