Features (pLannotate 1.2.2; 17 found; start..end, strand, type, name):
     61..364     +  enhancer       CMV enhancer: human cytomegalovirus immediate early enhancer
    365..568     +  promoter       CMV promoter: human cytomegalovirus (CMV) immediate early promoter
    564..597     +  LTR            5' LTR (truncated) (fragment): truncated 5' long terminal repeat (LTR) from HIV-1
    613..631     +  promoter       T7 promoter: promoter for bacteriophage T7 RNA polymerase
    665..1381    +  CDS            EGFP: EGFP is a basic (constitutively fluorescent) green fluorescent protein published in 1996, derived from Aequorea victoria. It is reported to be a rapidly-maturing weak dimer with moderate acid sensitivity.
   1382..1402    +  misc_feature   MCS (fragment): multiple cloning site
   1403..3556    +  CDS            GIGYF2 (fragment): GGYF2_HUMAN - Also known as KIAA0642 From Homo sapiens (Human).
   3582..3666    +  CDS            large T antigen (fragment): large T antigen from SV40 (simian virus 40)
   3689..3810    +  polyA_signal   SV40 poly(A) signal: SV40 polyadenylation signal
   3844..4272    -  rep_origin     f1 ori (sequence partly withheld): f1 bacteriophage origin of replication; arrow indicates direction of (+) strand synthesis
   4299..4403    +  promoter       AmpR promoter: bla
   4405..4762    +  promoter       SV40 promoter: SV40 enhancer and early promoter
   4797..5591    +  CDS            NeoR/KanR: aminoglycoside phosphotransferase from Tn5; aph(3')-II (or nptII); confers resistance to neomycin, kanamycin, and G418 (Geneticin®)
   5612..5764    +  CDS            ble (fragment): BLE_KLEPN - Experimental evidence at protein level: Swiss-Prot protein existence level 1. Binding protein with a strong affinity to the bleomycin family of antibiotics. Binds to CL990; an antimitotic-antibiotic compound. From Klebsiella pneumoniae.
   5823..5870    +  polyA_signal   HSV TK poly(A) signal: herpes simplex virus thymidine kinase polyadenylation signal (Cole and Stacy, 1985)
   5961..5977    -  polyA_signal   bGH poly(A) signal (fragment): bovine growth hormone polyadenylation signal
   6199..6787    +  rep_origin     ori: high-copy-number ColE1/pMB1/pBR322/pUC origin of replication
>Addgene plasmid #148948 | pT7-EGFP-C1-HsGIGYF2_1-718_AI | depositor full sequence | sequence record 291396 | Full Sequence
TAGTTATTAATAGTAATCAATTACGGGGTCATTAGTTCATAGCCCATATATGGAGTTCCGCGTTACATAA
CTTACGGTAAATGGCCCGCCTGGCTGACCGCCCAACGACCCCCGCCCATTGACGTCAATAATGACGTATG
TTCCCATAGTAACGCCAATAGGGACTTTCCATTGACGTCAATGGGTGGAGTATTTACGGTAAACTGCCCA
CTTGGCAGTACATCAAGTGTATCATATGCCAAGTACGCCCCCTATTGACGTCAATGACGGTAAATGGCCC
GCCTGGCATTATGCCCAGTACATGACCTTATGGGACTTTCCTACTTGGCAGTACATCTACGTATTAGTCA
TCGCTATTACCATGGTGATGCGGTTTTGGCAGTACATCAATGGGCGTGGATAGCGGTTTGACTCACGGGG
ATTTCCAAGTCTCCACCCCATTGACGTCAATGGGAGTTTGTTTTGGCACCAAAATCAACGGGACTTTCCA
AAATGTCGTAACAACTCCGCCCCATTGACGCAAATGGGCGGTAGGCGTGTACGGTGGGAGGTCTATATAA
GCAGAGCTCTCTGGCTAACTAGAGAACCCACTGCTTACTGGCTTATCGAAATTAATACGACTCACTATAG
GGAGACCCAAGCTCTAGCGCTACCGGTCGCCACCATGGTGAGCAAGGGCGAGGAGCTGTTCACCGGGGTG
GTGCCCATCCTGGTCGAGCTGGACGGCGACGTAAACGGCCACAAGTTCAGCGTGTCCGGCGAGGGCGAGG
GCGATGCCACCTACGGCAAGCTGACCCTGAAGTTCATCTGCACCACCGGCAAGCTGCCCGTGCCCTGGCC
CACCCTCGTGACCACCCTGACCTACGGCGTGCAGTGCTTCAGCCGCTACCCCGACCACATGAAGCAGCAC
GACTTCTTCAAGTCCGCCATGCCCGAAGGCTACGTCCAGGAGCGCACCATCTTCTTCAAGGACGACGGCA
ACTACAAGACCCGCGCCGAGGTGAAGTTCGAGGGCGACACCCTGGTGAACCGCATCGAGCTGAAGGGCAT
CGACTTCAAGGAGGACGGCAACATCCTGGGGCACAAGCTGGAGTACAACTACAACAGCCACAACGTCTAT
ATCATGGCCGACAAGCAGAAGAACGGCATCAAGGTGAACTTCAAGATCCGCCACAACATCGAGGACGGCA
GCGTGCAGCTCGCCGACCACTACCAGCAGAACACCCCCATCGGCGACGGCCCCGTGCTGCTGCCCGACAA
CCACTACCTGAGCACCCAGTCCGCCCTGAGCAAAGACCCCAACGAGAAGCGCGATCACATGGTCCTGCTG
GAGTTCGTGACCGCCGCCGGGATCACTCTCGGCATGGACGAGCTGTACAAGTCCGGACTCAGATCTCGAG
CTATGGCAGCGGAAACGCAGACACTGAACTTTGGGCCTGAATGGCTCCGAGCTCTGTCCAGTGGTGGGAG
TATTACATCCCCTCCTCTTTCTCCAGCATTGCCGAAGTATAAATTAGCAGATTATCGTTACGGCAGAGAA
GAAATGTTAGCACTTTTCCTTAAAGACAACAAGATACCTTCAGACCTTCTGGATAAAGAATTTCTGCCTA
TCCTCCAGGAGGAACCCCTTCCACCATTGGCTCTGGTACCCTTTACAGAAGAAGAACAGAGAAACTTTTC
CATGTCTGTAAATAGTGCTGCTGTCCTGCGATTGACAGGACGAGGAGGAGGAGGAACAGTGGTGGGGGCT
CCTAGAGGTCGAAGTTCTTCAAGAGGGCGAGGCAGAGGCAGAGGTGAATGTGGTTTCTACCAAAGAAGTT
TTGATGAAGTAGAGGGTGTTTTTGGTCGAGGAGGTGGCAGAGAAATGCATAGATCGCAGAGCTGGGAGGA
AAGGGGTGACAGACGTTTTGAAAAACCAGGACGAAAAGATGTAGGGAGACCAAATTTTGAGGAAGGTGGA
CCAACATCAGTAGGGAGAAAGCATGAATTTATACGCTCAGAAAGTGAAAATTGGCGCATCTTTAGAGAGG
AACAAAATGGAGAAGATGAAGATGGAGGTTGGCGACTAGCTGGATCAAGGAGGGATGGAGAGAGGTGGCG
ACCTCACAGTCCTGATGGCCCTCGTTCTGCAGGCTGGCGGGAACACATGGAACGACGTCGGAGGTTTGAG
TTTGATTTTCGAGATAGAGATGATGAACGGGGTTACCGAAGGGTTCGCTCTGGCAGTGGGAGCATAGATG
ATGACAGGGATAGCTTGCCCGAATGGTGCTTAGAGGATGCTGAAGAAGAAATGGGTACATTTGACTCATC
TGGAGCATTCCTTTCTCTAAAAAAAGTACAGAAAGAGCCTATTCCAGAAGAGCAGGAGATGGACTTCCGG
CCTGTGGACGAAGGGGAGGAGTGCTCTGACTCTGAGGGTAGCCATAATGAAGAGGCCAAAGAACCCGATA
AGACAAATAAGAAAGAAGGAGAGAAAACAGATAGAGTAGGAGTTGAAGCTAGTGAGGAAACTCCCCAGAC
CTCATCATCATCTGCTAGACCAGGTACTCCTTCAGACCATCAGTCTCAGGAAGCATCACAGTTTGAGAGG
AAAGATGAACCAAAAACTGAGCAAACGGAAAAAGCTGAAGAGGAGACTCGGATGGAAAATAGTCTACCAG
CCAAAGTGCCCAGCAGAGGGGATGAAATGGTTGCTGATGTCCAGCAGCCCCTGTCGCAGATTCCTTCAGA
TACAGCCTCTCCTCTTCTCATACTTCCACCTCCTGTTCCCAATCCTAGTCCTACTCTCCGGCCAGTTGAA
ACACCAGTTGTAGGTGCTCCTGGTATGGGCAGTGTTTCCACAGAACCTGATGATGAAGAAGGTCTCAAAC
ATTTGGAGCAGCAAGCTGAGAAAATGGTGGCTTATCTCCAAGACAGTGCACTAGATGATGAAAGATTGGC
ATCAAAACTGCAAGAGCACAGAGCTAAAGGAGTGTCGATTCCATTGATGCATGAAGCAATGCAGAAGTGG
TATTACAAAGATCCTCAGGGAGAAATTCAAGGTCCCTTCAATAATCAGGAGATGGCAGAATGGTTTCAGG
CGGGCTATTTTACTATGTCTTTATTGGTGAAGAGAGCGTGTGATGAAAGCTTCCAACCTCTTGGCGATAT
CATGAAAATGTGGGGAAGGGTTCCCTTTTCTCCAGGTCCAGCTCCCCCTCCTCATATGGGAGAGCTGGAC
CAGGAACGACTGACCAGGCAGCAAGAACTCACAGCCTTATACCAGATGCAGCACCTGCAGTACCAGCAGT
TTTTAATACAACAACAATATGCACAGGTTTTGGCCCAACAGCAGAAAGCAGCACTGTCTTCCCAGCAGCA
GCAGCAGTTGGCACTTCTTCTTCAACAGTTTCAGACCTTGAAGATGAGAATATCTGATCAGAACATCATT
CCCTCAGTAACTAGGTCTGTGTCCGTGCCAGATACTGGCTCTATCTGGGAGCTTCAGCCAACAGCTTCAC
AGCCTACAGTTTGGGAAGGTGGTAGTGTATGGGATCTTCCTCTGGACACCACGACATGAGGATCCACCGG
ATCTAGATAACTGATCATAATCAGCCATACCACATTTGTAGAGGTTTTACTTGCTTTAAAAAACCTCCCA
CACCTCCCCCTGAACCTGAAACATAAAATGAATGCAATTGTTGTTGTTAACTTGTTTATTGCAGCTTATA
ATGGTTACAAATAAAGCAATAGCATCACAAATTTCACAAATAAAGCATTTTTTTCACTGCATTCTAGTTG
TGGTTTGTCCAAACTCATCAATGTATCTTAACGCGTAAATTGTAAGCGTTAATATTTTGTTAAAATTCGC
GTTAAATTTTTGTTAAATCAGCTCATTTTTTAACCAATAGGCCGAAATCGGCAAAATCCCTTATAAATCA
AAAGAATAGACCGAGATAGGGT
[37 nt withheld, positions 3943-3979]
AAAGAACGTGGACTCCAACGTCAAAGG
[49 nt withheld, positions 4007-4055]
T
[91 nt withheld, positions 4057-4147]
G
[124 nt withheld, positions 4149-4272]
CAGGTGGCACTTTTCGGGGAAATGTGCGCGGAACCCCTATTTGTTTATTTTTCTAAATACATTCAAATAT
GTATCCGCTCATGAGACAATAACCCTGATAAATGCTTCAATAATATTGAAAAAGGAAGAGTCCTGAGGCG
GAAAGAACCAGCTGTGGAATGTGTGTCAGTTAGGGTGTGGAAAGTCCCCAGGCTCCCCAGCAGGCAGAAG
TATGCAAAGCATGCATCTCAATTAGTCAGCAACCAGGTGTGGAAAGTCCCCAGGCTCCCCAGCAGGCAGA
AGTATGCAAAGCATGCATCTCAATTAGTCAGCAACCATAGTCCCGCCCCTAACTCCGCCCATCCCGCCCC
TAACTCCGCCCAGTTCCGCCCATTCTCCGCCCCATGGCTGACTAATTTTTTTTATTTATGCAGAGGCCGA
GGCCGCCTCGGCCTCTGAGCTATTCCAGAAGTAGTGAGGAGGCTTTTTTGGAGGCCTAGGCTTTTGCAAA
GATCGATCAAGAGACAGGATGAGGATCGTTTCGCATGATTGAACAAGATGGATTGCACGCAGGTTCTCCG
GCCGCTTGGGTGGAGAGGCTATTCGGCTATGACTGGGCACAACAGACAATCGGCTGCTCTGATGCCGCCG
TGTTCCGGCTGTCAGCGCAGGGGCGCCCGGTTCTTTTTGTCAAGACCGACCTGTCCGGTGCCCTGAATGA
ACTGCAAGACGAGGCAGCGCGGCTATCGTGGCTGGCCACGACGGGCGTTCCTTGCGCAGCTGTGCTCGAC
GTTGTCACTGAAGCGGGAAGGGACTGGCTGCTATTGGGCGAAGTGCCGGGGCAGGATCTCCTGTCATCTC
ACCTTGCTCCTGCCGAGAAAGTATCCATCATGGCTGATGCAATGCGGCGGCTGCATACGCTTGATCCGGC
TACCTGCCCATTCGACCACCAAGCGAAACATCGCATCGAGCGAGCACGTACTCGGATGGAAGCCGGTCTT
GTCGATCAGGATGATCTGGACGAAGAGCATCAGGGGCTCGCGCCAGCCGAACTGTTCGCCAGGCTCAAGG
CGAGCATGCCCGACGGCGAGGATCTCGTCGTGACCCATGGCGATGCCTGCTTGCCGAATATCATGGTGGA
AAATGGCCGCTTTTCTGGATTCATCGACTGTGGCCGGCTGGGTGTGGCGGACCGCTATCAGGACATAGCG
TTGGCTACCCGTGATATTGCTGAAGAGCTTGGCGGCGAATGGGCTGACCGCTTCCTCGTGCTTTACGGTA
TCGCCGCTCCCGATTCGCAGCGCATCGCCTTCTATCGCCTTCTTGACGAGTTCTTCTGAGCGGGACTCTG
GGGTTCGAAATGACCGACCAAGCGACGCCCAACCTGCCATCACGAGATTTCGATTCCACCGCCGCCTTCT
ATGAAAGGTTGGGCTTCGGAATCGTTTTCCGGGACGCCGGCTGGATGATCCTCCAGCGCGGGGATCTCAT
GCTGGAGTTCTTCGCCCACCCTAGGGGGAGGCTAACTGAAACACGGAAGGAGACAATACCGGAAGGAACC
CGCGCTATGACGGCAATAAAAAGACAGAATAAAACGCACGGTGTTGGGTCGTTTGTTCATAAACGCGGGG
TTCGGTCCCAGGGCTGGCACTCTGTCGATACCCCACCGAGACCCCATTGGGGCCAATACGCCCGCGTTTC
TTCCTTTTCCCCACCCCACCCCCCAAGTTCGGGTGAAGGCCCAGGGCTCGCAGCCAACGTCGGGGCGGCA
GGCCCTGCCATAGCCTCAGGTTACTCATATATACTTTAGATTGATTTAAAACTTCATTTTTAATTTAAAA
GGATCTAGGTGAAGATCCTTTTTGATAATCTCATGACCAAAATCCCTTAACGTGAGTTTTCGTTCCACTG
AGCGTCAGACCCCGTAGAAAAGATCAAAGGATCTTCTTGAGATCCTTTTTTTCTGCGCGTAATCTGCTGC
TTGCAAACAAAAAAACCACCGCTACCAGCGGTGGTTTGTTTGCCGGATCAAGAGCTACCAACTCTTTTTC
CGAAGGTAACTGGCTTCAGCAGAGCGCAGATACCAAATACTGTCCTTCTAGTGTAGCCGTAGTTAGGCCA
CCACTTCAAGAACTCTGTAGCACCGCCTACATACCTCGCTCTGCTAATCCTGTTACCAGTGGCTGCTGCC
AGTGGCGATAAGTCGTGTCTTACCGGGTTGGACTCAAGACGATAGTTACCGGATAAGGCGCAGCGGTCGG
GCTGAACGGGGGGTTCGTGCACACAGCCCAGCTTGGAGCGAACGACCTACACCGAACTGAGATACCTACA
GCGTGAGCTATGAGAAAGCGCCACGCTTCCCGAAGGGAGAAAGGCGGACAGGTATCCGGTAAGCGGCAGG
GTCGGAACAGGAGAGCGCACGAGGGAGCTTCCAGGGGGAAACGCCTGGTATCTTTATAGTCCTGTCGGGT
TTCGCCACCTCTGACTTGAGCGTCGATTTTTGTGATGCTCGTCAGGGGGGCGGAGCCTATGGAAAAACGC
CAGCAACGCGGCCTTTTTACGGTTCCTGGCCTTTTGCTGGCCTTTTGCTCACATGTTCTTTCCTGCGTTA
TCCCCTGATTCTGTGGATAACCGTATTACCGCCATGCAT
